Addgene plasmid #91204: pTRANS_130
Purpose: (Empty Backbone) Transformation, Type: non-T-DNA, Plant Selection: 2x35S:bar, Viral Replication: none
Depositing lab: Daniel Voytas. Depositing organization: University of Minnesota. Publication: A multi-purpose toolkit to enable advanced genome engineering in plants. Cermak T, Curtin SJ, Gil-Humanes J, Cegan R, Kono TJY, Konecna E, Belanto JJ, Starker CG, Mathre JW, Greenstein RL, Voytas DF. Plant Cell. 2017 May 18. pii: tpc.00922.2016. doi: 10.1105/tpc.16.00922. PubMed 28522548.
Backbone
  Vector backbone: pTRANS_100
  Vector type: Plant Expression
  Selectable markers: Basta
Growth in bacteria
  Bacterial resistance: Spectinomycin, 50 μg/mL
  Growth temperature: 37°C
  Growth strain: ccdB Survival
  Copy number: High Copy
Gene/Insert
  Gene/Insert name: None
Terms and licenses: Academic/Nonprofit Terms; Industry Terms: Not Available to Industry
How to cite: pTRANS_130 was a gift from Daniel Voytas (Addgene plasmid # 91204 ; http://n2t.net/addgene:91204 ; RRID:Addgene_91204)
