[The description below was written by a language model from this plasmid's Addgene catalogue record and pLannotate feature annotations shown in this document.]
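Description:
pTRANS_130 is an empty plant transformation backbone derived from pTRANS_100, part of a modular toolkit for plant genome engineering. The record classifies it as a non-T-DNA vector with no viral replicon. Consistent with this, the feature table shows no T-DNA borders and no Agrobacterium-compatible origin, which implies direct DNA delivery rather than Agrobacterium-mediated transfer, although the record does not name a delivery method. The 5.3 kb plasmid replicates in E. coli at high copy from a ColE1/pUC-type origin and is selected with spectinomycin through an aadA (SmR) gene. That gene sits downstream of fragments of a class 1 integron Pc promoter and a gentamicin acetyltransferase gene, which appear to be remnants of the resistance cassette's origin.

For selection in plants, the vector carries the bar gene from Streptomyces hygroscopicus. It encodes phosphinothricin acetyltransferase and confers tolerance to glufosinate (Basta). The gene is driven by an enhanced CaMV 35S promoter with a duplicated enhancer and terminated by the CaMV polyadenylation signal.

The cloning position is occupied by a Gateway-style destination cassette. Its attR1 and attR2 sites flank a chloramphenicol resistance gene with its own promoter elements, a ccdA fragment, and the ccdB gyrase toxin. Because ccdB kills standard E. coli strains, the empty vector has to be kept in a ccdB-tolerant strain, and replacing the cassette with an insert provides counterselection against unmodified backbone. The annotated attR sites would support LR recombination, but the record does not specify the assembly method. There is no insert: users are expected to introduce their own expression or genome-editing modules, and no plant promoter is annotated next to the cloning site to drive them.
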