Features (pLannotate 1.2.2; 14 found; start..end, strand, type, name):
     84..672     +  rep_origin     ori: high-copy-number ColE1/pMB1/pBR322/pUC origin of replication
    872..1046    -  polyA_signal   CaMV poly(A) signal: cauliflower mosaic virus polyadenylation signal
   1056..1604    -  CDS            bar: PAT_STRHY - Experimental evidence at protein level: Swiss-Prot protein existence level 1. Inactivates phosphinothricin (PPT) by transfer of an acetyl group from acetyl CoA. Can also acetylate demethylphosphinothricin but not PTT or glutamate. This enzyme is an effector of phosphinothricin tripeptide (PTT or bialaphos) resistance. From Streptomyces hygroscopicus. Introduced by genetic manipulation and expressed in glufosinate-tolerant maize by Dekalb Genetics.
   1649..2325    -  promoter       CaMV 35S promoter (enhanced): cauliflower mosaic virus 35S promoter with a duplicated enhancer region
   2422..2546    +  protein_bind   attR1: mutant version of attR; recombination site for the Gateway® LR reaction LR Clonase™
   2571..2601    +  promoter       lac UV5 promoter: E. coli lac promoter with an "up" mutation
   2625..2654    +  promoter       cat promoter (fragment): promoter of the E. coli cat gene encoding chloramphenicol acetyltransferase
   2655..3335    +  CDS            CmR: chloramphenicol acetyltransferase confers resistance to chloramphenicol
   3492..3650    +  CDS            ccdA (fragment): CCDA_ECO57 - Also known as H, letA. Experimental evidence at protein level: Swiss-Prot protein existence level 1. Antitoxin component of a type II toxin-antitoxin (TA) system which inhibits the post-segregational killing (PSK) of plasmid-free cells, also referred to as a plasmid addiction system. Binds to and blocks the activity of CcdB; will also remove bound CcdB protein from the CcdB-GyrA complex by forming a CcdA-CcdB complex, a process termed rejuvenation. Functions as a transcriptional corepressor for the ccdAB operon, repression also requires CcdB (By similarity). From Escherichia coli
   3655..3960    +  CDS            ccdB: CcdB, a bacterial toxin that poisons DNA gyrase; ccdB; Plasmids containing the ccdB gene cannot be propagated in standard E. coli strains.
   4001..4125    -  protein_bind   attR2: mutant version of attR; recombination site for the Gateway® LR reaction LR Clonase™
   4232..4255    +  promoter       Pc promoter (fragment): intI1 (promoter lies within the coding sequence); class 1 integron promoter
   4431..4487    +  CDS            GmR (fragment): gentamycin acetyltransferase; aacC1; confers resistance to gentamycin
   4494..5285    +  CDS            SmR: aminoglycoside adenylyltransferase (Murphy, 1985); aadA; confers resistance to spectinomycin and streptomycin
>Addgene plasmid #91204 | pTRANS_130 | addgene full sequence | sequence record 182147 | Addgene NGS Result
CACCCATGACCAAAATCCCTTAACGTGAGTTACGCGTCGTTCCACTGAGCGTCAGACCCCGTAGAAAAGA
TCAAAGGATCTTCTTGAGATCCTTTTTTTCTGCGCGTAATCTGCTGCTTGCAAACAAAAAAACCACCGCT
ACCAGCGGTGGTTTGTTTGCCGGATCAAGAGCTACCAACTCTTTTTCCGAAGGTAACTGGCTTCAGCAGA
GCGCAGATACCAAATACTGTTCTTCTAGTGTAGCCGTAGTTAGGCCACCACTTCAAGAACTCTGTAGCAC
CGCCTACATACCTCGCTCTGCTAATCCTGTTACCAGTGGCTGCTGCCAGTGGCGATAAGTCGTGTCTTAC
CGGGTTGGACTCAAGACGATAGTTACCGGATAAGGCGCAGCGGTCGGGCTGAACGGGGGGTTCGTGCACA
CAGCCCAGCTTGGAGCGAACGACCTACACCGAACTGAGATACCTACAGCGTGAGCTATGAGAAAGCGCCA
CGCTTCCCGAAGGGAGAAAGGCGGACAGGTATCCGGTAAGCGGCAGGGTCGGAACAGGAGAGCGCACGAG
GGAGCTTCCAGGGGGAAACGCCTGGTATCTTTATAGTCCTGTCGGGTTTCGCCACCTCTGACTTGAGCGT
CGATTTTTGTGATGCTCGTCAGGGGGGCGGAGCCTATGGAAAAACGCCAGCAACGCGGCCTTTTTACGGT
TCCTGGCCTTTTGCTGGCCTTTTGCTCACATGTTCTTTCCTGCGTTATCCCCTGATTCTGTGGATAACCG
TATTACCGCCTTTGAGTGAGCTGATACCGCTCGCCGCAGCCGAACGACCGAGCGCAGCGAGTCAGTGAGC
GAGGAAGCGGGAGAGCGCCCATAATTCGGGGGATCTGGATTTTAGTACTGGATTTTGGTTTTAGGAATTA
GAAATTTTATTGATAGAAGTATTTTACAAATACAAATACATACTAAGGGTTTCTTATATGCTCAACACAT
GAGCGAAACCCTATAGGAACCCTAATTCCCTTATCTGGGAACTACTCACACATTATTATGGAGAAACTCG
AGTCAAATCTCGGTGACGGGCAGGACCGGACGGGGCGGTACCGGCAGGCTGAAGTCCAGCTGCCAGAAAC
CCACGTCATGCCAGTTCCCGTGCTTGAAGCCGGCCGCCCGCAGCATGCCGCGGGGGGCATATCCGAGCGC
CTCGTGCATGCGCACGCTCGGGTCGTTGGGCAGCCCGATGACAGCGACCACGCTCTTGAAGCCCTGTGCC
TCCAGGGACTTCAGCAGATGGGTGTAGAGCGTGGAGCCCAGTCCCGTCCGCTGGTGGCGGGGGCTGACGT
ACACGGTCGACTCGGCCGTCCAGTCGTAGGCGTTGCGTGCCTTCCAGGGGCCCGCGTAGGCGATGCCGGC
GACCTCGCCGTCCACCTCGGCGACGAGCCAGGGATAGCGCTCCCGCAGACGGACGAGGTCGTCCGTCCAC
TCCTGCGGTTCCTGCGGCTCGGTACGGAAGTTGACCGTGCTTGTCTCGATGTAGTGGTTGACGATGGTGC
AGACCGCCGGCATGTCCGCCTCGGTGGCACGGCGGATGTCGGCCGGGCGTCGTTCTGGGCTCATGGTAGA
CTCGAGAGAGATAGATTTGTAGAGAGAGACTGGTGATTTCAGCGTGTCCTCTCCAAATGAAATGAACTTC
CTTATATAGAGGAAGGGTCTTGCGAAGGATAGTGGGATTGTGCGTCATCCCTTACGTCAGTGGAGATATC
ACATCAATCCACTTGCTTTGAAGACGTGGTTGGAACGTCTTCTTTTTCCACGATGCTCCTCGTGGGTGGG
GGTCCATCTTTGGGACCACTGTCGGCAGAGGCATCTTGAACGATAGCCTTTCCTTTATCGCAATGATGGC
ATTTGTAGGTGCCACCTTCCTTTTCTACTGTCCTTTTGATGAAGTGACAGATAGCTGGGCAATGGAATCC
GAGGAGGTTTCCCGATATTACCCTTTGTTGAAAAGTCTCAATAGCCCTTTGGTCTTCTGAGACTGTATCT
TTGATATTCTTGGAGTAGACGAGAGTGTCGTGCTCCACCATGTTCACATCAATCCACTTGCTTTGAAGAC
GTGGTTGGAACGTCTTCTTTTTCCACGATGCTCCTCGTGGGTGGGGGTCCATCTTTGGGACCACTGTCGG
CAGAGGCATCTTGAACGATAGCCTTTCCTTTATCGCAATGATGGCATTTGTAGGTGCCACCTTCCTTTTC
TACTGTCCTTTTGATGAAGTGACAGATAGCTGGGCAATGGAATCCGAGGAGGTTTCCCGATATTACCCTT
TGTTGAAAAGTCTCAATAGCCCTTTGGTCTTCTGAGACTGTATCTTTGATATTCTTGGAGTAGACGAGAG
TGTCGTGCTCCACCATGCGGCGCGCCGATCAAAAGCAGGTGACAAGTTTGTACAAAAAAGCTGAACGAGA
AACGTAAAATGATATAAATATCAATATATTAAATTAGATTTTGCATAAAAAACAGACTACATAATACTGT
AAAACACAACATATCCAGTCACTATGGCGGCCGCATTAGGCACCCCAGGCTTTACACTTTATGCTTCCGG
CTCGTATAATGTGTGGATTTTGAGTTAGGATCCGTCGAGATTTTCAGGAGCTAAGGAAGCTAAAATGGAG
AAAAAAATCACTGGATATACCACCGTTGATATATCCCAATGGCATCGTAAAGAACATTTTGAGGCATTTC
AGTCAGTCGCTCAATGTACCTATAACCAGACCGTTCAGCTGGATATTACGGCCTTTTTAAAGACCGTAAA
GAAAAATAAGCACAAGTTTTATCCGGCCTTTATTCACATTCTTGCCCGCCTGATGAATGCTCATCCGGAA
TTCCGTATGGCAATGAAAGACGGTGAGCTGGTGATATGGGATAGTGTTCACCCTTGTTACACCGTTTTCC
ATGAGCAAACTGAAACGTTTTCATCGCTCTGGAGTGAATACCACGACGATTTCCGGCAGTTTCTACACAT
ATATTCGCAAGATGTGGCGTGTTACGGTGAAAACCTGGCCTATTTCCCTAAAGGGTTTATTGAGAATATG
TTTTTCGTCTCAGCCAATCCCTGGGTGAGTTTCACCAGTTTTGATTTAAACGTGGCCAATATGGACAACT
TCTTCGCCCCCGTTTTCACCATGGGCAAATATTATACGCAAGGCGACAAGGTGCTGATGCCGCTGGCGAT
TCAGGTTCATCATGCCGTTTGTGATGGCTTCCATGTCGGCAGAATGCTTAATGAATTACAACAGTACTGC
GATGAGTGGCAGGCGGGGCGTAATCTAGAGGATCCGGCTTACTAAAAGCCAGATAACAGTATGCGTATTT
GCGCGCTGATTTTTGCGGTATAAGAATATATACTGATATGTATACCAGAAGTATGTCAAAAAGAGGTATG
CTATGAAGCAGCGTATTACAGTGACAGTTGACAGCGACAGCTATCAGTTGCTCAAGGCATATATGATGTC
AATATCTCCGGTCTGGTAAGCACAACCATGCAGAATGAAGCCCGTCGTCTGCGTGCCGAACGCTGGAAAG
CGGAAAATCAGGAAGGGATGGCTGAGGTCGCCCGGTTTATTGAAATGAACGGCTCTTTTGCTGACGAGAA
CAGGGGCTGGTGAAATGCAGTTTAAGGTTTACACCTATAAAAGAGAGAGCCGTTATCGTCTGTTTGTGGA
TGTACAGAGTGATATTATTGACACGCCCGGGCGACGGATGGTGATCCCCCTGGCCAGTGCACGTCTGCTG
TCAGATAAAGTCCCCCGTGAACTTTACCCGGTGGTGCATATCGGGGATGAAAGCTGGCGCATGATGACCA
CCGATATGGCCAGTGTGCCGGCCTCCGTTATCGGGGAAGAAGTGGCTGATCTCAGCCACCGCGAAAATGA
CATCAAAAACGCCATTAACCTGATGTTCTGGGGAATATAAATGTCAGGCTCCCTTATACACAGCCAGTCT
GCAGGTCGACCATAGTGACTGGATATGTTGTGTTTTACAGTATTATGTAGTCTGTTTTTTATGCAAAATC
TAATTTAATATATTGATATTTATATCATTTTACGTTTCTCGTTCAGCTTTCTTGTACAAAGTGGTCACCT
GCAAAAAGTGCCAGCCAGGACAGAAATGCCTCGACTTCGCTGCTACCCAAGGTTGCCGGGTGACGCACAC
CGTGGAAACGGATGAAGGCACGAACCCAGTGGACATAAGCCTGTTCGGTTCGTAAGCTGTAATGCAAGTA
GCGTATGCGCTCACGCAACTGGTCCAGAACCTTGACCGAACGCAGCGGTGGTAACGGCGCAGTGGCGGTT
TTCATGGCTTGTTATGACTGTTTTTTTGGGGTACAGTCTATGCCTCGGGCATCCAAGCAGCAAGCGCGTT
ACGCCGTGGGTCGATGTTTGATGTTATGGAGCAGCAACGATGTTACGCAGCAGGGCAGTCGCCCTAAAAC
AAAGTTAAACATTATGAGGGAAGCGGTGATCGCCGAAGTATCGACTCAACTATCAGAGGTAGTTGGCGTC
ATCGAGCGCCATCTCGAACCGACGTTGCTGGCCGTACATTTGTACGGCTCCGCAGTGGATGGCGGCCTGA
AGCCACACAGTGATATTGATTTGCTGGTTACGGTGACCGTAAGGCTTGATGAAACAACGCGGCGAGCTTT
GATCAACGACCTTTTGGAAACTTCGGCTTCCCCTGGAGAGAGCGAGATTCTCCGCGCTGTAGAAGTCACC
ATTGTTGTGCACGACGACATCATTCCGTGGCGTTATCCAGCTAAGCGCGAACTGCAATTTGGAGAATGGC
AGCGCAATGACATTCTTGCAGGTATCTTCGAGCCAGCCACGATCGACATTGATCTGGCTATCTTGCTGAC
AAAAGCAAGAGAACATAGCGTTGCCTTGGTAGGTCCAGCGGCGGAGGAACTCTTTGATCCGGTTCCTGAA
CAGGATCTATTTGAGGCGCTAAATGAAACCTTAACGCTATGGAACTCGCCGCCCGACTGGGCTGGCGATG
AGCGAAATGTAGTGCTTACGTTGTCCCGCATTTGGTACAGCGCAGTAACCGGCAAAATCGCGCCGAAGGA
TGTCGCTGCCGACTGGGCAATGGAGCGCCTGCCGGCCCAGTATCAGCCCGTCATACTTGAAGCTAGACAG
GCTTATCTTGGACAAGAAGAAGATCGCTTGGCCTCGCGCGCAGATCAGTTGGAAGAATTTGTCCACTACG
TGAAAGGCGAGATCACCAAGGTAGTCGGCAAATAACCCTCGAGC
